>Addgene plasmid #62635 | pcDNA3.1-CHRFAM7A-mCherry | addgene partial sequence | sequence record 106291 | CMV-F 5'-CGCAAATGGGCGGTAGGCGTG-3'
GCTGGCTAGCGTTTAAACTTAAGCTTGGTACCGAGCTCGGATCCACTAGTCCAGTGTGGTGGAATTGCCC
TTCTCGGTGCCCCTTGCCATTTTCCAGCCGCGCTCCCACGAGGGTCACGGCGGCGGGGAGAGGTGGAGCC
GCGAGAGCTCGGCCGGGGGCCCCGCCTGGTGGTCGCGGCCATGACAGCGGCTCGGGACAGGCTCCTTTTC
CGCGCCCCTCCCGCCGGAGGTGAGGGGAAGATGTCCATGTCAGGGTTCAAGGCCAAACCGAAGTTACTGG
CCTCTATCTTCCAGGAGAACCAGGAGCCACAGCCGCGGCTCACGCCCCACCGCAACATTAAGATTACAAG
TGGACACCTGAGTCAGCAGGACCTGGAATCCCAGATGAGAGAGCTTATCTACACGACTCAGATCTTGTTG
TCACCCCCATTATTGACAATCCAAAGGTGCAGAAAGCACTCTGACAAATAATGAAACAACCACCATCGGT
TAAATTTGATGCAAAAATATTGCATCTACCAGCATTTTCAGTTCCAATTGCTAATCCAGCATTTGTGGAT
AGCTGCAAACTGTGATATTGCTGATGAGCGCTTTGACGCCACATTCCACACTAACGTGTTGGTGAATTCT
TCTGGGCATTGCCAGTACCTGCCTCCAGGCATATTCAAGAGTTCCTGCTACATCGATGTACGCTGGTTTC
CCTTTGATGTGCAGCACTGCAAACTGAAGTTTGGGTCCTGGTCTTACGGAGGCTGGTCCTTGGATCTGCA
GATGCAGGAGGCAGATATCAGTGGC
