>Addgene plasmid #62635 | pcDNA3.1-CHRFAM7A-mCherry | addgene partial sequence | sequence record 106292 | BGH-rev 5'-TAGAAGGCACAGTCGAGG-3'
CCTCTAGACTCGAGCGGCCGCCACTGTGCTGGATATCTGCAGAATTGCCCTTCCTTGCCCATCTGTGAGT
TTTCCACATGTACAGAACCAGGCGTGGTTACGCAAAGTCTTTGGACACGGCCTCCACGAAGTTGGGAGCC
GACATCAGGATGCCGATGGTGCAGATGATGGTGAAGACCGAGAAGGCCATGAGGCACAGGCGGTCCACCA
CACAGGCGGCGAACTTCCACTCGCTGCAGACCGCCTCGCTTTCGTCCTGGCAGCGGAAGCGGTTGGCAAT
GTAGCGGACCTCCTCCAGGATCTTGGCCAAGTCCGGGTCCCCCTCGGGGGGTTGCCCGCCGTGCAGGAGG
TGCTCATCGTGCGTGGGGGAGGCGCCTGCCTTGTACAGCTCG
