>Addgene plasmid #62635 | pcDNA3.1-CHRFAM7A-mCherry | addgene partial sequence | sequence record 107162 | mCherry-F 5'-ccccgtaatgcagaagaaga-3'
CTCCTCCGAGCGGATGTACCCCGAGGACGGCGCCCTGAAGGGCGAGATCAAGCAGAGGCTGAAGCTGAAG
GACGGCGGCCACTACGACGCTGAGGTCAAGACCACCTACAAGGCCAAGAAGCCCGTGCAGCTGCCCGGCG
CCTACAACGTCAACATCAAGTTGGACATCACCTCCCACAACGAGGACTACACCATCGTGGAACAGTACGA
ACGCGCCGAGGGCCGCCACTCCACCGGCGGCATGGACGAGCTGTACAAGGCAGGCGCCTCCCCCACGCAC
GATGAGCACCTCCTGCACGGCGGGCAACCCCCCGAGGGGGACCCGGACTTGGCCAAGATCCTGGAGGAGG
TCCGCTACATTGCCAACCGCTTCCGCTGCCAGGACGAAAGCGAGGCGGTCTGCAGCGAGTGGAAGTTCGC
CGCCTGTGTGGTGGACCGCCTGTGCCTCATGGCCTTCTCGGTCTTCACCATCATCTGCACCATCGGCATC
CTGATGTCGGCTCCCAACTTCGTGGAGGCCGTGTCCAAAGACTTTGCGTAACCACGCCTGGTTCTGTACA
TGTGGAAAACTCACAGATGGGCAAGGAAGGGCAATTCTGCAGATATCCAGCACAGTGGCGGCCGCTCGAG
TCTAGAGGGCCCGTTTAAACCCGCTGATCAGCCTCGACTGTGCCTTCTAGTTGCCAGCCATCTGTTGTTT
GCCCCTCCCCCGTGCCTTCCTTGACCCTGGAAGGTGCCACTCCCACTGTCCTTTCCTAATAAAATGAGGA
AATTGCATCGCATTGTCTGAGTAGGTGTCATTCTATTCTGGGGGGTGGGGTGGGGCAGGACAGCAAGGGG
GAGGATTGGGAAGACAATAGCAGGCATGCTGGGGATGCGGTGGGCTCTATGGCTTCTGAGGCGGAAAGAA
CCAGCTGGGGCTCTAGGGGGTATCCCCACGCGCCCTGTAGCGGCGCATTAAGCGCGGCGGGTGTGGTGGT
