>Addgene plasmid #62635 | pcDNA3.1-CHRFAM7A-mCherry | addgene partial sequence | sequence record 107611 | mCherry-R 5'-TTGGTCACCTTCAGCTTGG-3'
GGGCGGCCCTCGCCCTCGCCCTCGATCTCGAACTCGTGGCCGTTCACGGAGCCCTCCATGTGCACCTTGA
AGCGCATGAACTCCTTGATGATGGCCATGTTATCCTCCTCGCCCTTGCTCACCATGGCGCCAGCGCAGGC
CATGCGGCCACACACTACCCCAGAGTCGGGGGTCGGGACACAGTGCACGCCGTCCAGGCCGCGGAAGCCG
ATGTACAGCAGGTTCCCGTTGCTGGCGGGCGGCGGCGCCACGGCGCTCATCTCCACACTGGCCAGGCTGC
AGCGCCGCTGCTTGTGCTGGCAGGCCGGGCGCACCTTGTCCTCCCCGGGCCTCTTCATTCGCAGGAACCA
CGCGCACCAGTTCAGAAGGATGACTCTGGTCCACTTGGGCATCTTGCCCCCGTCGGGGTCGTGGTGGTGG
TACTGCAGCACGATCACCGTCACCACCACCGAGAGGCCCACGATGATCATGGTGCTGGCGAAGTACTGGG
CTATCAATGGTACCGAATCGGATGTTGCGGGCATGATCTCAGCCACGAGCAGCATGAAGACGGTAAGAGA
GAGTAAGACTGTTATCCCCAGGGAAATCTTCTCCCCGGAATCTGCAGGAAGCAGGAACACCAGCAGGGCG
AGGGCGGAGATGAGCACACAGGGGATCAGCAGGTTGAGGCCATAGTAGAGTGTCCTGCGGCGCATGGTCA
CTGTGAAGGTGACATCAGGGTAGGGCTCTTTGCAGCACTCATAGAACCTTTCACTCCTCTTGCCGGGGAT
TCCCACTAGGTCCCATTCTCCATTGGGGATATAGCCACTGATATCTGCCTCCTGCATCTGCAGATCCAAG
GACCAGCCTCCGTAAGACCAGGACCCAAACTTCAGTTTGCAGTGCTGCACATCAAAGGGAAACCAGCGTA
CATCGATGTAGCAGGAACTCTTGAATATGCCTGGAGGCAGGTACTGGCAATGCCCAGAAGAATTCACCAA
CACGTTAGTGTGGAATGTGGCGTCAAAGCGCTCATCAGCAATATCACAGTTTGCAGCTATCCACAAATGC
TGGATTAGCAATTGGAACTGAAA
