[The description below was written by a language model from this plasmid's Addgene catalogue record.]
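Description:
pcDNA3.1-CHRFAM7A-mCherry is a mammalian expression plasmid built on the commercial pcDNA3.1 backbone (about 5.6 kb without insert). It is maintained in E. coli as a high-copy plasmid under ampicillin selection, and the record lists hygromycin as the selectable marker for mammalian cells, which allows enrichment or stable selection of transfected cells. No feature table accompanies the entry, so the backbone elements are known only from the catalogue fields. The use of a BGH reverse sequencing primer suggests that the insert sits upstream of the bovine growth hormone polyadenylation region typical of this vector family.

The insert is human CHRFAM7A, also called dupα7 or dhAlpha7. This is the partially duplicated form of the α7 neuronal nicotinic acetylcholine receptor gene, and it is expressed here from the strong constitutive CMV promoter. The red fluorescent protein mCherry is not attached to either terminus. Instead, it is inserted within the intracellular loop between transmembrane segments M3 and M4. This position is commonly chosen for tagging nicotinic receptor subunits because the termini are extracellular and matter for assembly, whereas the cytoplasmic loop generally tolerates insertions better.

The resulting fusion lets the duplicated subunit be visualised in transfected mammalian cells. According to the associated study, it was used to examine whether duplicated α7 subunits assemble with full-length α7 and form functional nicotinic receptors. A tag of this kind suits localisation, co-expression and fluorescence-based assembly experiments. The cloning method is not stated in the record.
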