Addgene plasmid #62635: pcDNA3.1-CHRFAM7A-mCherry
Purpose: mammalian expression of human duplicated Alpha7 (CHRFAM7A) with mCherry fused into M3-M4 loop
Depositing lab: Henry Lester. Depositing organization: California Institute of Technology. Publication: The duplicated alpha7 subunits assemble and form functional nicotinic receptors with the full-length alpha7. Wang Y, Xiao C, Indersmitten T, Freedman R, Leonard S, Lester HA. J Biol Chem. 2014 Sep 19;289(38):26451-63. doi: 10.1074/jbc.M114.582858. Epub 2014 Jul 23. PubMed 25056953.
Backbone
  Vector backbone: pcDNA3.1
  Backbone manufacturer: Invitrogen
  Backbone size w/o insert (bp): 5600
  Vector type: Mammalian Expression
  Selectable markers: Hygromycin
Growth in bacteria
  Bacterial resistance: Ampicillin, 100 μg/mL
  Growth temperature: 37°C
  Growth strain: Top10
  Copy number: High Copy
Gene/Insert
  Gene/Insert name: CHRFAM7A (alt names: dhAlpha7; Human Alpha7 neuronal nicotinic acetylcholine receptor gene with partial duplication)
  Species: H. sapiens (human)
  Mutation: mCherry inserted into M3-M4 loop
  Entrez Gene: CHRFAM7A (a.k.a. CHRNA7, CHRNA7-DR1, D-10, NACHRA7)
  Promoter: CMV
  Cloning method: Unknown
  Sequencing primers: 5′ CMV-F; 3′ BGH Reverse
Terms and licenses: Academic/Nonprofit Terms; Industry Terms: Not Available to Industry
How to cite: pcDNA3.1-CHRFAM7A-mCherry was a gift from Henry Lester (Addgene plasmid # 62635 ; http://n2t.net/addgene:62635 ; RRID:Addgene_62635)
